>Addgene plasmid #184562 | K-to-R mutant NPRL2(1-380) in pLJM60 | addgene full sequence | sequence record 376960 | Addgene NGS Result
AACCGTATTACCGCCTTTGAGTGAGCTGATACCGCTCGCCGCAGCCGAACGACCGAGCGCAGCGAGTCAG
TGAGCGAGGAAGCGGAAGAGCGCCCAATACGCAAACCGCCTCTCCCCGCGCGTTGGCCGATTCATTAATG
CAGCTGGCACGACAGGTTTCCCGACTGGAAAGCGGGCAGTGAGCGCAACGCAATTAATGTGAGTTAGCTC
ACTCATTAGGCACCCCAGGCTTTACACTTTATGCTTCCGGCTCGTATGTTGTGTGGAATTGTGAGCGGAT
AACAATTTCACACAGGAAACAGCTATGACCATGATTACGCCAAGCGCGCAATTAACCCTCACTAAAGGGA
ACAAAAGCTGGAGCTGCAAGCTTAATGTAGTCTTATGCAATACTCTTGTAGTCTTGCAACATGGTAACGA
TGAGTTAGCAACATGCCTTACAAGGAGAGAAAAAGCACCGTGCATGCCGATTGGTGGAAGTAAGGTGGTA
CGATCGTGCCTTATTAGGAAGGCAACAGACGGGTCTGACATGGATTGGACGAACCACTGAATTGCCGCAT
TGCAGAGATATTGTATTTAAGTGCCTAGCTCGATACATAAACGGGTCTCTCTGGTTAGACCAGATCTGAG
CCTGGGAGCTCTCTGGCTAACTAGGGAACCCACTGCTTAAGCCTCAATAAAGCTTGCCTTGAGTGCTTCA
AGTAGTGTGTGCCCGTCTGTTGTGTGACTCTGGTAACTAGAGATCCCTCAGACCCTTTTAGTCAGTGTGG
AAAATCTCTAGCAGTGGCGCCCGAACAGGGACTTGAAAGCGAAAGGGAAACCAGAGGAGCTCTCTCGACG
CAGGACTCGGCTTGCTGAAGCGCGCACGGCAAGAGGCGAGGGGCGGCGACTGGTGAGTACGCCAAAAATT
TTGACTAGCGGAGGCTAGAAGGAGAGAGATGGGTGCGAGAGCGTCAGTATTAAGCGGGGGAGAATTAGAT
CGCGATGGGAAAAAATTCGGTTAAGGCCAGGGGGAAAGAAAAAATATAAATTAAAACATATAGTATGGGC
AAGCAGGGAGCTAGAACGATTCGCAGTTAATCCTGGCCTGTTAGAAACATCAGAAGGCTGTAGACAAATA
CTGGGACAGCTACAACCATCCCTTCAGACAGGATCAGAAGAACTTAGATCATTATATAATACAGTAGCAA
CCCTCTATTGTGTGCATCAAAGGATAGAGATAAAAGACACCAAGGAAGCTTTAGACAAGATAGAGGAAGA
GCAAAACAAAAGTAAGACCACCGCACAGCAAGCGGCCGGCCGCTGATCTTCAGACCTGGAGGAGGAGATA
TGAGGGACAATTGGAGAAGTGAATTATATAAATATAAAGTAGTAAAAATTGAACCATTAGGAGTAGCACC
CACCAAGGCAAAGAGAAGAGTGGTGCAGAGAGAAAAAAGAGCAGTGGGAATAGGAGCTTTGTTCCTTGGG
TTCTTGGGAGCAGCAGGAAGCACTATGGGCGCAGCGTCAATGACGCTGACGGTACAGGCCAGACAATTAT
TGTCTGGTATAGTGCAGCAGCAGAACAATTTGCTGAGGGCTATTGAGGCGCAACAGCATCTGTTGCAACT
CACAGTCTGGGGCATCAAGCAGCTCCAGGCAAGAATCCTGGCTGTGGAAAGATACCTAAAGGATCAACAG
CTCCTGGGGATTTGGGGTTGCTCTGGAAAACTCATTTGCACCACTGCTGTGCCCTGATGAATCCCCTAAT
GATTTTGGTAAAAATCATTAAGTTAAGGTGGATACACATCTTGTCATATGATCAAATGGTTTCGCGAAAA
ATCAATAATCAGACAACAAGATGTGCGAACTCGATATTTTACACGACTCTCTTTACCAATTCTGCCCCGA
ATTACACTTAAAACGACTCAACAGCTTAACGTTGGCTTGCCACGCCTTACTTGACTGTAAAACTCTCACT
CTTACCGAACTTGGCCGTAACCTGCCAACCAAAGCGAGAACAAAACATAACATCAAACGAATCGACCGAT
TGTTAGGTAATCGTCACCTCCACAAAGAGCGACTCGCTGTATACCGTTGGCATGCTAGCTTTATCTGTTC
GGGCAATACGATGCCCATTGTACTTGTTGACTGGTCTGATATTCGTGAGCAAAAACGACTTATGGTATTG
CGAGCTTCAGTCGCACTACACGGTCGTTCTGTTACTCTTTATGAGAAAGCGTTCCCGCTTTCAGAGCAAT
GTTCAAAGAAAGCTCATGACCAATTTCTAGCCGACCTTGCGAGCATTCTACCGAGTAACACCACACCGCT
CATTGTCAGTGATGCTGGCTTTAAAGTGCCATGGTATAAATCCGTTGAGAAGCTGGGTTGGTACTGGTTA
AGTCGAGTAAGAGGAAAAGTACAATATGCAGACCTAGGAGCGGAAAACTGGAAACCTATCAGCAACTTAC
ATGATATGTCATCTAGTCACTCAAAGACTTTAGGCTATAAGAGGCTGACTAAAAGCAATCCAATCTCATG
CCAAATTCTATTGTATAAATCTCGCTCTAAAGGCCGAAAAAATCAGCGCTCGACACGGACTCATTGTCAC
CACCCGTCACCTAAAATCTACTCAGCGTCGGCAAAGGAGCCATGGGTTCTAGCAACTAACTTACCTGTTG
AAATTCGAACACCCAAACAACTTGTTAATATCTATTCGAAGCGAATGCAGATTGAAGAAACCTTCCGAGA
CTTGAAAAGTCCTGCCTACGGACTAGGCCTACGCCATAGCCGAACGAGCAGCTCAGAGCGTTTTGATATC
ATGCTGCTAATCGCCCTGATGCTTCAACTAACATGTTGGCTTGCGGGCGTTCATGCTCAGAAACAAGGTT
GGGACAAGCACTTCCAGGCTAACACAGTCAGAAATCGAAACGTACTCTCAACAGTTCGCTTAGGCATGGA
AGTTTTGCGGCATTCTGGCTACACAATAACAAGGGAAGACTTACTCGTGGCTGCAACCCTACTAGCTCAA
AATTTATTCACACATGGTTACGCTTTGGGGAAATTATGAGGGGATCTCTCAGTGCTGTGCCTTGGAATGC
TAGTTGGAGTAATAAATCTCTGGAACAGATTTGGAATCACACGACCTGGATGGAGTGGGACAGAGAAATT
AACAATTACACAAGCTTAATACACTCCTTAATTGAAGAATCGCAAAACCAGCAAGAAAAGAATGAACAAG
AATTATTGGAATTAGATAAATGGGCAAGTTTGTGGAATTGGTTTAACATAACAAATTGGCTGTGGTATAT
AAAATTATTCATAATGATAGTAGGAGGCTTGGTAGGTTTAAGAATAGTTTTTGCTGTACTTTCTATAGTG
AATAGAGTTAGGCAGGGATATTCACCATTATCGTTTCAGACCCACCTCCCAACCCCGAGGGGACCCCATA
TGCCAAGTACGCCCCCTATTGACGTCAATGACGGTAAATGGCCCGCCTGGCATTATGCCCAGTACATGAC
CTTATGGGACTTTCCTACTTGGCAGTACATCTACGTATTAGTCATCGCTATTACCATGGTGATGCGGTTT
TGGCAGTACATCAATGGGCGTGGATAGCGGTTTGACTCACGGGGATTTCCAAGTCTCCACCCCATTGACG
TCAATGGGAGTTTGTTTTGGCACCAAAATCAACGGGACTTTCCAAAATGTCGTAACAACTCCGCCCCATT
GACGCAAATGGGCGGTAGGCGTGTACGGTGGGAGGTCTATATAAGCAGAGCTCGTTTAGTGAACCGTCAG
ATCGCCTGGAGACGCCATCCACGCTGTTTTGACCTCCATAGAAGACACCGGGACCGATCCAGCCTCCGCG
GCCGGGAACGGTGCATTGGAACGCGGATTCCCCGTGCCAAGAGTGACGTAAGTACCGCCTATAGAGTCTA
TAGGCCCACCCCCTTGGCTTCGTTAGAACGCGGCTACAATTAATACATAACCTTATGTATCATACACATA
CGATTTAGGTGACACTATAGAATAACATCCACTTTGCCTTTCTCTCCACAGGTGTCCACTCCCAGGTCCA
ACTGCACCTCGGTTCTATCGATTCACCATGGGATACCCATACGATGTTCCAGATTACGCTGGTGGTGGTG
GTGGTGCGTCGACGATGGGCAGCGGCTGCCGCATCGAATGCATATTCTTCAGCGAGTTCCACCCCACGCT
GGGACCCAGGATCACCTATCAGGTCCCTGAAGACTTCATCTCCCGAGAGCTGTTTGACACAGTCCAAGTG
TACATCATCACCAGGCCAGAGCTGCAGAACAGGCTTATCACTGTCACAGCTATGGAAAGGAGGCTGATCG
GCTGTCCTGTGTGCATCGAACACAGGAGGTACAGCCGCAATGCTCTCCTCTTCAACCTGGGCTTCGTGTG
TGATGCCCAGGCCAGGACCTGCGCCCTCGAGCCCATTGTTAGAAGGCTGGCTGGCTATCTGACCACACTA
GAGCTAGAGAGCAGCTTCGTGTCCATGGAGGAGAGCAGGCAGAGGTTGGTGCCCATCATGACCATCTTGC
TGGAGGAGCTAAATGCCTCAGGCCGGTGCACTCTGCCCATTGATGAGTCCAACACCATCCACTTGAGGGT
GATTGAGCAGCGGCCAGACCCTCCGGTGGCCCAGGAGTATGATGTGCCTGTCTTTACCAGAGACAGGGAG
GATTTCTTCAACTCACAGTGGGACCTCACTACACAACAAATCCTGCCCTACATTGATGGGTTCCGCCACA
TCCAGAGGATTTCAGCAGAGGCAGATGTGGAGCTCAACCTGGTGCGCATTGCTATCCAGAACCTGCTGTA
CTACGGCGTTGTGACACTGGTGTCCATCCTCCAGTACTCCAATGTATACTGCCCAACGCCCAGGGTCCAG
GACCTGGTAGATGACAGGTCCCTGCAAGAGGCATGTCTATCCTACGTGACCAGGCAAGGGCACAGGAGGG
CCAGTCTCCGGGATGTGTTCCAGCTATACTGCAGCCTGAGCCCTGGCACTACCGTGCGAGACCTCATTGG
CCGCCACCCCCAGCAGCTGCAGCATGTTGATGAACGGAGGCTGATCCAGTTCGGGCTTATGAGGAACCTC
ATCAGGCGACTACAGAGGTATCCTGTGCGGGTGACTCGGGAAGAGCAGAGCCACCCTGCCCGGCTTTATA
CAGGCTGCCACAGCTATGACGAGATCTGCTGCAGGACAGGCATGAGCTACCATGAGCTGGATGAGCGGCT
TGAAAATGACCCCAACATCATCATCTGCTGGAGGTGAGCGGCCGCAGTGAGAATTCTCGACCTCGAGACA
AATGGCAGTATTCATCCACAATTTTAAAAGAAAAGGGGGGATTGGGGGGTACAGTGCAGGGGAAAGAATA
GTAGACATAATAGCAACAGACATACAAACTAAAGAATTACAAAAACAAATTACAAAAATTCAAAATTTTC
GGGTTTATTACAGGGACAGCAGAGATCCACTTTGGCCGCGGCTCGAGGGGGTTGGGGTTGCGCCTTTTCC
AAGGCAGCCCTGGGTTTGCGCAGGGACGCGGCTGCTCTGGGCGTGGTTCCGGGAAACGCAGCGGCGCCGA
CCCTGGGTCTCGCACATTCTTCACGTCCGTTCGCAGCGTCACCCGGATCTTCGCCGCTACCCTTGTGGGC
CCCCCGGCGACGCTTCCTGCTCCGCCCCTAAGTCGGGAAGGTTCCTTGCGGTTCGCGGCGTGCCGGACGT
GACAAACGGAAGCCGCACGTCTCACTAGTACCCTCGCAGACGGACAGCGCCAGGGAGCAATGGCAGCGCG
CCGACCGCGATGGGCTGTGGCCAATAGCGGCTGCTCAGCAGGGCGCGCCGAGAGCAGCGGCCGGGAAGGG
GCGGTGCGGGAGGCGGGGTGTGGGGCGGTAGTGTGGGCCCTGTTCCTGCCCGCGCGGTGTTCCGCATTCT
GCAAGCCTCCGGAGCGCACGTCGGCAGTCGGCTCCCTCGTTGACCGAATCACCGACCTCTCTCCCCAGGG
GGATCCACCGGAGCTTACCATGACCGAGTACAAGCCCACGGTGCGCCTCGCCACCCGCGACGACGTCCCC
AGGGCCGTACGCACCCTCGCCGCCGCGTTCGCCGACTACCCCGCCACGCGCCACACCGTCGATCCGGACC
GCCACATCGAGCGGGTCACCGAGCTGCAAGAACTCTTCCTCACGCGCGTCGGGCTCGACATCGGCAAGGT
GTGGGTCGCGGACGACGGCGCCGCGGTGGCGGTCTGGACCACGCCGGAGAGCGTCGAAGCGGGGGCGGTG
TTCGCCGAGATCGGCCCGCGCATGGCCGAGTTGAGCGGTTCCCGGCTGGCCGCGCAGCAACAGATGGAAG
GCCTCCTGGCGCCGCACCGGCCCAAGGAGCCCGCGTGGTTCCTGGCCACCGTCGGCGTCTCGCCCGACCA
CCAGGGCAAGGGTCTGGGCAGCGCCGTCGTGCTCCCCGGAGTGGAGGCGGCCGAGCGCGCCGGGGTGCCC
GCCTTCCTGGAGACCTCCGCGCCCCGCAACCTCCCCTTCTACGAGCGGCTCGGCTTCACCGTCACCGCCG
ACGTCGAGGTGCCCGAAGGACCGCGCACCTGGTGCATGACCCGCAAGCCCGGTGCCTGACGCCCGCCCCA
CGACCCGCAGCGCCCGACCGAAAGGAGCGCACGACCCCATGCATCGGTACCTTTAAGACCAATGACTTAC
AAGGCAGCTGTAGATCTTAGCCACTTTTTAAAAGAAAAGGGGGGACTGGAAGGGCTAATTCACTCCCAAC
GAAGACAAGATCTGCTTTTTGCTTGTACTGGGTCTCTCTGGTTAGACCAGATCTGAGCCTGGGAGCTCTC
TGGCTAACTAGGGAACCCACTGCTTAAGCCTCAATAAAGCTTGCCTTGAGTGCTTCAAGTAGTGTGTGCC
CGTCTGTTGTGTGACTCTGGTAACTAGAGATCCCTCAGACCCTTTTAGTCAGTGTGGAAAATCTCTAGCA
GTAGTAGTTCATGTCATCTTATTATTCAGTATTTATAACTTGCAAAGAAATGAATATCAGAGAGTGAGAG
GAACTTGTTTATTGCAGCTTATAATGGTTACAAATAAAGCAATAGCATCACAAATTTCACAAATAAAGCA
TTTTTTTCACTGCATTCTAGTTGTGGTTTGTCCAAACTCATCAATGTATCTTATCATGTCTGGCTCTAGC
TATCCCGCCCCTAACTCCGCCCATCCCGCCCCTAACTCCGCCCAGTTCCGCCCATTCTCCGCCCCATGGC
TGACTAATTTTTTTTATTTATGCAGAGGCCGAGGCCGCCTCGGCCTCTGAGCTATTCCAGAAGTAGTGAG
GAGGCTTTTTTGGAGGCCTAGGGACGTACCCAATTCGCCCTATAGTGAGTCGTATTACGCGCGCTCACTG
GCCGTCGTTTTACAACGTCGTGACTGGGAAAACCCTGGCGTTACCCAACTTAATCGCCTTGCAGCACATC
CCCCTTTCGCCAGCTGGCGTAATAGCGAAGAGGCCCGCACCGATCGCCCTTCCCAACAGTTGCGCAGCCT
GAATGGCGAATGGG
[124 nt withheld, positions 7575-7698]
C
[91 nt withheld, positions 7700-7790]
A
[49 nt withheld, positions 7792-7840]
CCTTTGACGTTGGAGTCCACGTTCTTT
[37 nt withheld, positions 7868-7904]
ACCCTATCTCGGTCTATTCTTTTGATTTATAAGGGATTTTGCCGATTTCGGCCTATTGGTTAAAAAATGA
GCTGATTTAACAAAAATTTAACGCGAATTTTAACAAAATATTAACGCTTACAATTTAGGTGGCACTTTTC
GGGGAAATGTGCGCGGAACCCCTATTTGTTTATTTTTCTAAATACATTCAAATATGTATCCGCTCATGAG
ACAATAACCCTGATAAATGCTTCAATAATATTGAAAAAGGAAGAGTATGAGTATTCAACATTTCCGTGTC
GCCCTTATTCCCTTTTTTGCGGCATTTTGCCTTCCTGTTTTTGCTCACCCAGAAACGCTGGTGAAAGTAA
AAGATGCTGAAGATCAGTTGGGTGCACGAGTGGGTTACATCGAACTGGATCTCAACAGCGGTAAGATCCT
TGAGAGTTTTCGCCCCGAAGAACGTTTTCCAATGATGAGCACTTTTAAAGTTCTGCTATGTGGCGCGGTA
TTATCCCGTATTGACGCCGGGCAAGAGCAACTCGGTCGCCGCATACACTATTCTCAGAATGACTTGGTTG
AGTACTCACCAGTCACAGAAAAGCATCTTACGGATGGCATGACAGTAAGAGAATTATGCAGTGCTGCCAT
AACCATGAGTGATAACACTGCGGCCAACTTACTTCTGACAACGATCGGAGGACCGAAGGAGCTAACCGCT
TTTTTGCACAACATGGGGGATCATGTAACTCGCCTTGATCGTTGGGAACCGGAGCTGAATGAAGCCATAC
CAAACGACGAGCGTGACACCACGATGCCTGTAGCAATGGCAACAACGTTGCGCAAACTATTAACTGGCGA
ACTACTTACTCTAGCTTCCCGGCAACAATTAATAGACTGGATGGAGGCGGATAAAGTTGCAGGACCACTT
CTGCGCTCGGCCCTTCCGGCTGGCTGGTTTATTGCTGATAAATCTGGAGCCGGTGAGCGTGGGTCTCGCG
GTATCATTGCAGCACTGGGGCCAGATGGTAAGCCCTCCCGTATCGTAGTTATCTACACGACGGGGAGTCA
GGCAACTATGGATGAACGAAATAGACAGATCGCTGAGATAGGTGCCTCACTGATTAAGCATTGGTAACTG
TCAGACCAAGTTTACTCATATATACTTTAGATTGATTTAAAACTTCATTTTTAATTTAAAAGGATCTAGG
TGAAGATCCTTTTTGATAATCTCATGACCAAAATCCCTTAACGTGAGTTTTCGTTCCACTGAGCGTCAGA
CCCCGTAGAAAAGATCAAAGGATCTTCTTGAGATCCTTTTTTTCTGCGCGTAATCTGCTGCTTGCAAACA
AAAAAACCACCGCTACCAGCGGTGGTTTGTTTGCCGGATCAAGAGCTACCAACTCTTTTTCCGAAGGTAA
CTGGCTTCAGCAGAGCGCAGATACCAAATACTGTTCTTCTAGTGTAGCCGTAGTTAGGCCACCACTTCAA
GAACTCTGTAGCACCGCCTACATACCTCGCTCTGCTAATCCTGTTACCAGTGGCTGCTGCCAGTGGCGAT
AAGTCGTGTCTTACCGGGTTGGACTCAAGACGATAGTTACCGGATAAGGCGCAGCGGTCGGGCTGAACGG
GGGGTTCGTGCACACAGCCCAGCTTGGAGCGAACGACCTACACCGAACTGAGATACCTACAGCGTGAGCT
ATGAGAAAGCGCCACGCTTCCCGAAGGGAGAAAGGCGGACAGGTATCCGGTAAGCGGCAGGGTCGGAACA
GGAGAGCGCACGAGGGAGCTTCCAGGGGGAAACGCCTGGTATCTTTATAGTCCTGTCGGGTTTCGCCACC
TCTGACTTGAGCGTCGATTTTTGTGATGCTCGTCAGGGGGGCGGAGCCTATGGAAAAACGCCAGCAACGC
GGCCTTTTTACGGTTCCTGGCCTTTTGCTGGCCTTTTGCTCACATGTTCTTTCCTGCGTTATCCCCTGAT
TCTGTGGAT
Features (pLannotate 1.2.2; 34 found; start..end, strand, type, name):
      1..88      +  rep_origin     RSF ori (fragment): Plasmids containing the RSF 1030 origin of replication can be propagated in E. coli cells that contain additional plasmids with compatible origins.
     90..182     +  CDS            lacI (fragment): lac repressor; lacI; The lac repressor binds to the lac operator to inhibit transcription in E. coli. This inhibition can be relieved by adding lactose or isopropyl-β-D-thiogalactopyranoside (IPTG).
    195..216     +  protein_bind   CAP binding site: CAP binding activates transcription in the presence of cAMP. E. coli catabolite activator protein
    231..261     +  promoter       lac promoter: promoter for the E. coli lac operon
    269..285     +  protein_bind   lac operator: The lac repressor binds to the lac operator to inhibit transcription in E. coli. This inhibition can be relieved by adding lactose or isopropyl-β-D-thiogalactopyranoside (IPTG). lac repressor encoded by lacI
    330..348     +  promoter       T3 promoter: promoter for bacteriophage T3 RNA polymerase
    376..602     +  promoter       RSV promoter: Rous sarcoma virus enhancer/promoter
    603..783     +  LTR            5' LTR (truncated): truncated 5' long terminal repeat (LTR) from HIV-1
    830..955     +  misc_feature   HIV-1 Ψ: packaging signal of human immunodeficiency virus type 1
    939..1277    +  CDS            HIV-1 gag (fragment): gag protein from human immunodeficiency virus 1; gag
   1452..1685    +  misc_feature   RRE: The Rev response element (RRE) of HIV-1 allows for Rev-dependent mRNA export from the nucleus to the cytoplasm.
   1778..1847    -  ncRNA          RNA-OUT: Accession: RF00240 - RNA-OUT
   3400..3426    +  CDS            Rev (fragment): human immunodeficiency virus 1 (HIV-1) Rev protein; rev; enhances nuclear export of unspliced and incompletely spliced viral mRNAs
   3427..3558    +  enhancer       CMV enhancer (fragment): human cytomegalovirus immediate early enhancer; contains an 18-bp deletion relative to the standard CMV enhancer
   3559..3762    +  promoter       CMV promoter: human cytomegalovirus (CMV) immediate early promoter
   3898..3941    +  intron         CMV intron (fragment): modified intron A from human cytomegalovirus
   3993..4011    +  promoter       SP6 promoter: promoter for bacteriophage SP6 RNA polymerase
   4015..4052    +  CDS            IgH signal sequence (fragment): signal sequence from the mouse immunoglobulin heavy chain variable region
   4094..4120    +  CDS            3xHA (fragment): three tandem HA epitope tags
   4120..4136    -  CDS            9xHis (fragment): 9xHis affinity tag
   4145..5284    +  CDS            NPRL2: NPRL2_HUMAN - Also known as TUSC4 From Homo sapiens (Human).
   5342..5459    +  misc_feature   cPPT/CTS: central polypurine tract and central termination sequence of HIV-1
   5508..6018    +  promoter       hPGK promoter: human phosphoglycerate kinase 1 promoter
   6040..6639    +  CDS            PuroR: puromycin N-acetyltransferase; pac from Streptomyces alboniger; confers resistance to puromycin
   6682..6765    +  CDS            nef (fragment): NEF_HV1Z2 - Experimental evidence at protein level: Swiss-Prot protein existence level 1. Extracellular Nef protein targets CD4(+) T-lymphocytes for apoptosis by interacting with CXCR4 surface receptors. From Human immunodeficiency virus type 1 group M subtype D (isolate Z2/CDC-Z34) (HIV-1).
   6767..7000    +  LTR            3' LTR (ΔU3): self-inactivating 3' long terminal repeat (LTR) from HIV-1
   7072..7193    +  polyA_signal   SV40 poly(A) signal: SV40 polyadenylation signal
   7233..7368    +  rep_origin     SV40 ori: SV40 origin of replication
   7389..7407    -  promoter       T7 promoter: promoter for bacteriophage T7 RNA polymerase
   7415..7570    +  CDS            lacZα (fragment): LacZα fragment of β-galactosidase; lacZ fragment
   7575..8003    +  rep_origin     f1 ori (sequence partly withheld): f1 bacteriophage origin of replication; arrow indicates direction of (+) strand synthesis
   8056..8160    +  promoter       AmpR promoter: bla
   8161..9021    +  CDS            AmpR: β-lactamase; bla; confers resistance to ampicillin, carbenicillin, and related antibiotics
   9192..9780    +  rep_origin     ori: high-copy-number ColE1/pMB1/pBR322/pUC origin of replication
