[The description below was written by a language model from this plasmid's Addgene catalogue record and pLannotate feature annotations shown in this document.]
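Description:
K-to-R mutant NPRL2(1-380) in pLJM60 is a lentiviral mammalian expression plasmid of about 9.9 kb, built on the pLJM60 backbone (itself derived from pLKO.1 and Lentihair). In E. coli it is maintained by a high-copy ColE1/pUC-type origin and selected with ampicillin through the bla gene. An f1 origin, an SV40 origin and an SV40 polyadenylation signal are also annotated in the backbone. The viral portion has the layout of a self-inactivating HIV-1 transfer vector. An RSV promoter drives a truncated 5' LTR, followed by the Ψ packaging signal with a partial gag sequence, the Rev response element for Rev-dependent nuclear export of the genomic RNA, a cPPT/CTS element, and a ΔU3 3' LTR that disables LTR promoter activity after integration.

The payload is full-length human NPRL2 (residues 1-380, a 1143 bp insert of native coding sequence), a core subunit of the GATOR1 complex, in which every lysine has been changed to arginine. It was cloned between SalI and NotI sites and is expressed from the CMV immediate early promoter with a partial CMV enhancer. The catalogue describes the protein as untagged. The short HA, His and signal-sequence fragments that the automated annotation places just upstream of the open reading frame are partial matches and probably do not represent functional tags. Downstream of the cPPT/CTS, a human PGK promoter drives puromycin N-acetyltransferase, so transduced cells can be selected with puromycin. The construct is intended for stable expression of the lysine-less NPRL2 mutant in mammalian cells. The record does not state the experimental rationale for the substitutions.
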