Addgene plasmid #184562: K-to-R mutant NPRL2(1-380) in pLJM60
Purpose: CMV-driven expression of an untagged mutant NPRL2 (core subunit of GATOR1) — native sequence for stable expression in mammalian cells. All lysine residues were mutated to arginines.
Depositing lab: Kacper Rogala. Depositing organization: Stanford University. Publication: Structure of the nutrient-sensing hub GATOR2. Valenstein ML, Rogala KB, Lalgudi PV, Brignole EJ, Gu X, Saxton RA, Chantranupong L, Kolibius J, Quast JP, Sabatini DM. Nature. 2022 Jul;607(7919):610-616. doi: 10.1038/s41586-022-04939-z. Epub 2022 Jul 13. PubMed 35831510.
Backbone
  Vector backbone: pLJM60 (based on pLKO.1 and Lentihair)
  Vector type: Mammalian Expression, Lentiviral
  Selectable markers: Puromycin
Growth in bacteria
  Bacterial resistance: Ampicillin, 100 μg/mL
  Growth temperature: 30°C
  Growth strain: NEB Stable
  Copy number: High Copy
Gene/Insert
  Gene/Insert name: NPRL2 (alt names: NPR2 like, GATOR1 complex subunit; Nitrogen permease regulator 2-like protein)
  Species: H. sapiens (human)
  Insert size (bp): 1143
  Mutation: All lysines were mutated to arginines.
  GenBank ID: NM_006545
  Entrez Gene: NPRL2 (a.k.a. FFEVF2, NPR2, NPR2L, TUSC4)
  Promoter: CMV
  Cloning method: Restriction Enzyme; 5′ cloning site SalI (not destroyed); 3′ cloning site NotI (not destroyed)
  Sequencing primers: 5′ (1) CMV Forward, (2) SP6; 3′ TAGTTTGTATGTCTGTTGCTATTA
Terms and licenses: Academic/Nonprofit Terms; Industry Terms: Not Available to Industry
How to cite: K-to-R mutant NPRL2(1-380) in pLJM60 was a gift from Kacper Rogala (Addgene plasmid # 184562 ; http://n2t.net/addgene:184562 ; RRID:Addgene_184562)
